>Addgene plasmid #51795 | pExp_TRE:TAL21 | depositor full sequence | sequence record 79543 | pExp_TRE:TAL21 sequence 10142 bps
CAACTTTGTATAGAAAAGTTGGCTCCGAATTTCTCGAGTTTACTCCCTATCAGTGATAGAGAACGTATGT
CGAGTTTACTCCCTATCAGTGATAGAGAACGATGTCGAGTTTACTCCCTATCAGTGATAGAGAACGTATG
TCGAGTTTACTCCCTATCAGTGATAGAGAACGTATGTCGAGTTTACTCCCTATCAGTGATAGAGAACGTA
TGTCGAGTTTATCCCTATCAGTGATAGAGAACGTATGTCGAGTTTACTCCCTATCAGTGATAGAGAACGT
ATGTCGAGGTAGGCGTGTACGGTGGGAGGCCTATATAAGCAGAGCTCGTTTAGTGAACCGTCAGATCGCC
TGGAGATTTCGAGCTCGGTACCCGGGGATCCTCTAGTCAGCTGACGCGTGCTAGTGGCGCGCCGAATTCG
ACCCAAGTTTGTACAAAAAAGCAGGCTGATTACCGGAGAATTCCAATTGACCATGACCGGTTTGTCGACC
ATTCGTCCGCGCAGGCCAAGTCCTGCCCGCGAGCTTCTGCCCGGACCCCAACCGGATAGGGTTCAGCCGA
CTGCAGATCGTGGGGTGTCTGCGCCTGCTGGCAGCCCTCTGGATGGCTTGCCCGCTCGGCGGACGGTGTC
CCGGACCCGGCTGCCATCTCCCCCTGCGCCCTCACCTGCGTTCTCGGCGGGCAGCTTCAGCGATCTGCTC
CGTCCGTTCGATCCGTCGCTTCTTGATACATCGCTTCTTGATTCGATGCCTGCCGTCGGCACGCCGCATA
CAGCGGCTGCCCCAGCAGAGTGGGATGAGGCGCAATCGGCTCTGCGTGCAGCCGATGACCCGCCACCCAC
CGTGCGTGTCGCTGTCACTGCCGCGCGGCCGCCGCGCGCCAAGCCGGCCCCGCGACGGCGTGCTGCGCAA
CCCTCCGACGCTTCGCCGGCCGCGCAGGTGGATCTACGCACGCTCGGCTACAGTCAGCAGCAGCAAGAGA
AGATCAAACCGAAGGTGCGTTCGACAGTGGCGCAGCACCACGAGGCACTGGTGGGCCATGGGTTTACACA
CGCGCACATCGTTGCGCTCAGCCAACACCCGGCAGCGTTAGGGACCGTCGCTGTCACGTATCAGCACATA
ATCACGGCGTTGCCAGAGGCGACACACGAAGACATCGTTGGCGTCGGCAAACAGTGGTCCGGCGCACGCG
CCCTGGAGGCCTTGCTCACGGATGCGGGGGAGTTGAGAGGTCCGCCGTTACAGTTGGACACAGGCCAACT
TGTGAAGATTGCAAAACGTGGCGGCGTGACCGCAATGGAGGCAGTGCATGCATCGCGCAATGCACTGACG
GGTGCCCCCCTGAACCTGACCCCGGACCAAGTGGTGGCTATCGCCAGCAACAATGGCGGCAAGCAAGCGC
TCGAAACGGTGCAGCGGCTGTTGCCGGTGCTGTGCCAGGACCATGGCCTGACCCCGGACCAAGTGGTGGC
TATCGCCAGCAACGGTGGCGGCAAGCAAGCGCTCGAAACGGTGCAGCGGCTGTTGCCGGTGCTGTGCCAG
GACCATGGCCTGACTCCGGACCAAGTGGTGGCTATCGCCAGCCACGATGGCGGCAAGCAAGCGCTCGAAA
CGGTGCAGCGGCTGTTGCCGGTGCTGTGCCAGGACCATGGCCTGACCCCGGACCAAGTGGTGGCTATCGC
CAGCAACAATGGCGGCAAGCAAGCGCTCGAAACGGTGCAGCGGCTGTTGCCGGTGCTGTGCCAGGACCAT
GGCCTGACCCCGGACCAAGTGGTGGCTATCGCCAGCAACGGTGGCGGCAAGCAAGCGCTCGAAACGGTGC
AGCGGCTGTTGCCGGTGCTGTGCCAGGACCATGGCCTGACTCCGGACCAAGTGGTGGCTATCGCCAGCCA
CGATGGCGGCAAGCAAGCGCTCGAAACGGTGCAGCGGCTGTTGCCGGTGCTGTGCCAGGACCATGGCCTG
ACCCCGGACCAAGTGGTGGCTATCGCCAGCAACGGTGGCGGCAAGCAAGCGCTCGAAACGGTGCAGCGGC
TGTTGCCGGTGCTGTGCCAGGACCATGGCCTGACCCCGGACCAAGTGGTGGCTATCGCCAGCAACGGTGG
CGGCAAGCAAGCGCTCGAAACGGTGCAGCGGCTGTTGCCGGTGCTGTGCCAGGACCATGGCCTGACTCCG
GACCAAGTGGTGGCTATCGCCAGCCACGATGGCGGCAAGCAAGCGCTCGAAACGGTGCAGCGGCTGTTGC
CGGTGCTGTGCCAGGACCATGGCCTGACCCCGGACCAAGTGGTGGCTATCGCCAGCAACGGTGGCGGCAA
GCAAGCGCTCGAAACGGTGCAGCGGCTGTTGCCGGTGCTGTGCCAGGACCATGGCCTGACCCCGGACCAA
GTGGTGGCTATCGCCAGCAACAATGGCGGCAAGCAAGCGCTCGAAACGGTGCAGCGGCTGTTGCCGGTGC
TGTGCCAGGACCATGGCCTGACTCCGGACCAAGTGGTGGCTATCGCCAGCCACGATGGCGGCAAGCAAGC
GCTCGAAACGGTGCAGCGGCTGTTGCCGGTGCTGTGCCAGGACCATGGCCTGACCCCGGACCAAGTGGTG
GCTATCGCCAGCAACATTGGCGGCAAGCAAGCGCTCGAAACGGTGCAGCGGCTGTTGCCGGTGCTGTGCC
AGGACCATGGCCTGACTCCGGACCAAGTGGTGGCTATCGCCAGCCACGATGGCGGCAAGCAAGCGCTCGA
AACGGTGCAGCGGCTGTTGCCGGTGCTGTGCCAGGACCATGGCCTGACCCCGGACCAAGTGGTGGCTATC
GCCAGCAACGGTGGCGGCAAGCAAGCGCTCGAAACGGTGCAGCGGCTGTTGCCGGTGCTGTGCCAGGACC
ATGGCCTGACCCCGGACCAAGTGGTGGCTATCGCCAGCAACGGTGGCGGCAAGCAAGCGCTCGAAACGGT
GCAGCGGCTGTTGCCGGTGCTGTGCCAGGACCATGGCCTGACCCCGGACCAAGTGGTGGCTATCGCCAGC
AACATTGGCGGCAAGCAAGCGCTCGAAACGGTGCAGCGGCTGTTGCCGGTGCTGTGCCAGGACCATGGCC
TGACCCCGGACCAAGTGGTGGCTATCGCCAGCAACGGTGGCGGCAAGCAAGCGCTCGAAAGCATTGTGGC
CCAGCTGAGCCGGCCTGATCCGGCGTTGGCCGCGTTGACCAACGACCACCTCGTCGCCTTGGCCTGCCTC
GGCGGACGTCCTGCCATGGATGCAGTGAAAAAGGGATTGCCGCACGCGCCGGAATTGATCAGAAGAGTCA
ATCGCCGTATTGGCGAACGCACGTCCCATCGCGTTGCCGACTACGCGCAAGTGGTTCGCGTGCTGGAGTT
TTTCCAGTGCCACTCCCACCCAGCGTACGCATTTGATGAGGCCATGACGCAGTTCGGGATGAGCAGGAAC
GGGTTGGTACAGCTCTTTCGCAGAGTGGGCGTCACCGAACTCGAAGCCCGCGGTGGAACGCTCCCCCCAG
CCTCGCAGCGTTGGGACCGTATCCTCCAGGCATCAGGGATGAAAAGGGCCAAACCGTCCCCTACTTCAGC
TCAAACACCGGATCAGGCGTCTTTGCATGCATTCGCCGATTCGCTGGAGCGTGACCTTGATGCGCCCAGC
CCAATGCACGAGGGAGATCAGACGCGGGCAAGCAGCCGTAAACGGTCCCGATCGGATCGTGCTGTCACCG
GCCCCTCCGCACAGCAGGCTGTCGAGGTGCGCGTTCCCGAACAGCGCGATGCGCTGCATTTGCCCCTCAG
CTGGAGGGTAAAACGCCCGCGTACCAGGATCTGGGGCGGCCTCCCGGATCCCAGCCCCAAGAAGAAGAGA
AAGGTGGAGGCCAGCGGTGGCGGCTCAAAGCTTGGTGGCGGCTCAACTAGTTAAGGGCCCGGCGCGCCTA
AGGTACCCCCGGGTAACTGAAAATCCACCGGATCTAGATAACTGATCTACCCAGCTTTCTTGTACAAAGT
GGTACGCGTGAATTCACTCCTCAGGTGCAGGCTGCCTATCAGAAGGTGGTGGCTGGTGTGGCCAATGCCC
TGGCTCACAAATACCACTGAGATCTTTTTCCCTCTGCCAAAAATTATGGGGACATCATGAAGCCCCTTGA
GCATCTGACTTCTGGCTAATAAAGGAAATTTATTTTCATTGCAATAGTGTGTTGGAATTTTTTGTGTCTC
TCACTCGGAAGGACATATGGGAGGGCAAATCATTTAAAACATCAGAATGAGTATTTGGTTTAGAGTTTGG
CAACATATGCCCATATGCTGGCTGCCATGAACAAAGGTTGGCTATAAAGAGGTCATCAGTATATGAAACA
GCCCCCTGCTGTCCATTCCTTATTCCATAGAAAAGCCTTGACTTGAGGTTAGATTTTTTTTATATTTTGT
TTTGTGTTATTTTTTTCTTTAACATCCCTAAAATTTTCCTTACATGTTTTACTAGCCAGATTTTTCCTCC
TCTCCTGACTACTCCCAGTCATAGCTGTCCCTCTTCTCTTATGGAGATCCCTCGACCTGCAGCCCAAGCT
TGGCGTAATCATGGTCATAGCTGTTTCCTGTGTGAAATTGTTATCCGCTCACAATTCCACACAACATACG
AGCCGGAAGCATAAAGTGTAAAGCCTGGGGTGCCTAATGAGTGAGCTAACTCACATTAATTGCGTTGCGC
TCACTGCCCGCTTTCCAGTCGGGAAACCTGTCGTGCCAGCGGATCGACAGTACTAAGCTTGGTCTAATAC
CCAATCTCTCGTCTTATCCAGATGTTTTATACGCCTTAATTAATAGGGATAACAGGGTAATCTCGAGGTT
TAAACGTCGACGCGGCCGCTACTAGGGACAGGATTGGTGACAGAAAAGCCCCATCCTTAGGCCTCCTCCT
TCCTAGTCTCCTGATATTGGGTCTAACCCCCACCTCCTGTTAGGCAGATTCCTTATCTGGTGACACACCC
CCATTTCCTGGAGCCATCTCTCTCCTTGCCAGAACCTCTAAGGTTTGCTTACGATGGAGCCAGAGAGGAT
CCTGGGAGGGAGAGCTTGGCAGGGGGTGGGAGGGAAGGGGGGGATGCGTGACCTGCCCGGTTCTCAGTGG
CCACCCTGCGCTACCCTCTCCCAGAACCTGAGCTGCTCTGACGCGGCTGTCTGGTGCGTTTCACTGATCC
TGGTGCTGCAGCTTCCTTACACTTCCCAAGAGGAGAAGCAGTTTGGAAAAACAAAATCAGAATAAGTTGG
TCCTGAGTTCTAACTTTGGCTCTTCACCTTTCTAGTCCCCAATTTATATTGTTCCTCCGTGCGTCAGTTT
TACCTGTGAGATAAGGCCAGTAGCCAGCCCCGTCCTGGCAGGGCTGTGGTGAGGAGGGGGGTGTCCGTGT
GGAAAACTCCCTTTGTGAGAATGGTGCGTCCTAGGTGTTCACCAGGTCGTGGCCGCCTCTACTCCCTTTC
TCTTTCTCCATCCTTCTTTCCTTAAAGAGTCCCCAGTGCTATCTGGGACATATTCCTCCGCCCAGAGCAG
GGTCCCGCTTCCCTAAGGCCCTGCTCTGGGCTTCTGGGTTTGAGTCCTTGGCAAGCCCAGGAGAGGCGCT
CAGGCTTCCCTGTCCCCCTTCCTCGTCCACCATCTCATGCCCCTGGCTCTCCTGCCCCTTCCCTACAGGG
GTTCCTGGCTCTGCTCTCCACCGCGGTGGAGCTCCAGCTTTTGTTCCCTTTAGTGAGGGTTAATTGCGCG
CTTGGCGTAATCATGGTCATAGCTGTTTCCTGTGTGAAATTGTTATCCGCTCACAATTCCACACAACATA
CGAGCCGGAAGCATAAAGTGTAAAGCCTGGGGTGCCTAATGAGTGAGCTAACTCACATTAATTGCGTTGC
GCTCACTGCCCGCTTTCCAGTCGGGAAACCTGTCGTGCCAGCTGCATTAATGAATCGGCCAACGCGCGGG
GAGAGGCGGTTTGCGTATTGGGCGCTCTTCCGCTTCCTCGCTCACTGACTCGCTGCGCTCGGTCGTTCGG
CTGCGGCGAGCGGTATCAGCTCACTCAAAGGCGGTAATACGGTTATCCACAGAATCAGGGGATAACGCAG
GAAAGAACATGTGAGCAAAAGGCCAGCAAAAGGCCAGGAACCGTAAAAAGGCCGCGTTGCTGGCGTTTTT
CCATAGGCTCCGCCCCCCTGACGAGCATCACAAAAATCGACGCTCAAGTCAGAGGTGGCGAAACCCGACA
GGACTATAAAGATACCAGGCGTTTCCCCCTGGAAGCTCCCTCGTGCGCTCTCCTGTTCCGACCCTGCCGC
TTACCGGATACCTGTCCGCCTTTCTCCCTTCGGGAAGCGTGGCGCTTTCTCATAGCTCACGCTGTAGGTA
TCTCAGTTCGGTGTAGGTCGTTCGCTCCAAGCTGGGCTGTGTGCACGAACCCCCCGTTCAGCCCGACCGC
TGCGCCTTATCCGGTAACTATCGTCTTGAGTCCAACCCGGTAAGACACGACTTATCGCCACTGGCAGCAG
CCACTGGTAACAGGATTAGCAGAGCGAGGTATGTAGGCGGTGCTACAGAGTTCTTGAAGTGGTGGCCTAA
CTACGGCTACACTAGAAGAACAGTATTTGGTATCTGCGCTCTGCTGAAGCCAGTTACCTTCGGAAAAAGA
GTTGGTAGCTCTTGATCCGGCAAACAAACCACCGCTGGTAGCGGTGGTTTTTTTGTTTGCAAGCAGCAGA
TTACGCGCAGAAAAAAAGGATCTCAAGAAGATCCTTTGATCTTTTCTACGGGGTCTGACGCTCAGTGGAA
CGAAAACTCACGTTAAGGGATTTTGGTCATGAGATTATCAAAAAGGATCTTCACCTAGATCCTTTTAAAT
TAAAAATGAAGTTTTAAATCAATCTAAAGTATATATGAGTAAACTTGGTCTGACAGTTACCAATGCTTAA
TCAGTGAGGCACCTATCTCAGCGATCTGTCTATTTCGTTCATCCATAGTTGCCTGACTCCCCGTCGTGTA
GATAACTACGATACGGGAGGGCTTACCATCTGGCCCCAGTGCTGCAATGATACCGCGAGACCCACGCTCA
CCGGCTCCAGATTTATCAGCAATAAACCAGCCAGCCGGAAGGGCCGAGCGCAGAAGTGGTCCTGCAACTT
TATCCGCCTCCATCCAGTCTATTAATTGTTGCCGGGAAGCTAGAGTAAGTAGTTCGCCAGTTAATAGTTT
GCGCAACGTTGTTGCCATTGCTACAGGCATCGTGGTGTCACGCTCGTCGTTTGGTATGGCTTCATTCAGC
TCCGGTTCCCAACGATCAAGGCGAGTTACATGATCCCCCATGTTGTGCAAAAAAGCGGTTAGCTCCTTCG
GTCCTCCGATCGTTGTCAGAAGTAAGTTGGCCGCAGTGTTATCACTCATGGTTATGGCAGCACTGCATAA
TTCTCTTACTGTCATGCCATCCGTAAGATGCTTTTCTGTGACTGGTGAGTACTCAACCAAGTCATTCTGA
GAATAGTGTATGCGGCGACCGAGTTGCTCTTGCCCGGCGTCAATACGGGATAATACCGCGCCACATAGCA
GAACTTTAAAAGTGCTCATCATTGGAAAACGTTCTTCGGGGCGAAAACTCTCAAGGATCTTACCGCTGTT
GAGATCCAGTTCGATGTAACCCACTCGTGCACCCAACTGATCTTCAGCATCTTTTACTTTCACCAGCGTT
TCTGGGTGAGCAAAAACAGGAAGGCAAAATGCCGCAAAAAAGGGAATAAGGGCGACACGGAAATGTTGAA
TACTCATACTCTTCCTTTTTCAATATTATTGAAGCATTTATCAGGGTTATTGTCTCATGAGCGGATACAT
ATTTGAATGTATTTAGAAAAATAAACAAATAGGGGTTCCGCGCACATTTCCCCGAAAAGTGCCACCTAAA
TTGTAAGCGTTAATATTTTGTTAAAATTCGCGTTAAATTTTTGTTAAATCAGCTCATTTTTTAACCAATA
GGCCGAAATCGGCAAAATCCCTTATAAATCAAAAGAATAGACCGAGATAGGGT
[37 nt withheld, positions 8034-8070]
AAAGAACGTGGACTCCAACGTCAAAGG
[49 nt withheld, positions 8098-8146]
T
[91 nt withheld, positions 8148-8238]
G
[124 nt withheld, positions 8240-8363]
CCCATTCGCCATTCAGGCTGCGCAACTGTTGGGAAGGGCGATCGGTGCGGGCCTCTTCGCTATTACGCCA
GCTGGCGAAAGGGGGATGTGCTGCAAGGCGATTAAGTTGGGTAACGCCAGGGTTTTCCCAGTCACGACGT
TGTAAAACGACGGCCAGTGAGCGCGCGTAATACGACTCACTATAGGGCGAATTGGGTACCTGCTTTCTCT
GACCAGCATTCTCTCCCCTGGGCCTGTGCCGCTTTCTGTCTGCAGCTTGTGGCCTGGGTCACCTCTACGG
CTGGCCCAGATCCTTCCCTGCCGCCTCCTTCAGGTTCCGTCTTCCTCCACTCCCTCTTCCCCTTGCTCTC
TGCTGTGTTGCTGCCCAAGGATGCTCTTTCCGGAGCACTTCCTTCTCGGCGCTGCACCACGTGATGTCCT
CTGAGCGGATCCTCCCCGTGTCTGGGTCCTCTCCGGGCATCTCTCCTCCCTCACCCAACCCCATGCCGTC
TTCACTCGCTGGGTTCCCTTTTCCTTCTCCTTCTGGGGCCTGTGCCATCTCTCGTTTCTTAGGATGGCCT
TCTCCGACGGATGTCTCCCTTGCGTCCCGCCTCCCCTTCTTGTAGGCCTGCATCATCACCGTTTTTCTGG
ACAACCCCAAAGTACCCCGTCTCCCTGGCTTTAGCCACCTCTCCATCCTCTTGCTTTCTTTGCCTGGACA
CCCCGTTCTCCTGTGGATTCGGGTCACCTCTCACTCCTTTCATTTGGGCAGCTCCCCTACCCCCCTTACC
TCTCTAGTCTGTGCTAGCTCTTCCAGCCCCCTGTCATGGCATCTTCCAGGGGTCCGAGAGCTCAGCTAGT
CTTCTTCCTCCAACCCGGGCCCCTATGTCCACTTCAGGACAGCATGTTTGCTGCCTCCAGGGATCCTGTG
TCCCCGAGCTGGGACCACCTTATATTCCCAGGGCCGGTTAATGTGGCTCTGGTTCTGGGTACTTTTATCT
GTCCCCTCCACCCCACAGTGGGGCAAGCTTATTACCCTGTTATCCCTAACCGGTGCGTTTTTATGCTTGT
AGTATTGTATAATGTTTTTAAGATCCAAGCTTCTGACCTCTTCTCTTCCTCCCACAGGGCCTCGAGACAA
TTGCATCGATGGTACCAGTGAAAGTCTGCAATGAATTCGAGTTGGCGCGCCTGTCATTCTAAATCTCTCT
TTCAGCCTAAAGCTTTTTCCCCGTATCCCCCCAGGTGTCTGCAGGCTCAAAGAGCAGCGAGAAGCGTTCA
GAGGAAAGCGATCCCGTGCCACCTTCCCCGTGCCCGGGCTGTCCCCGCACGCTGCCGGCTCGGGGATGCG
GGGGGAGCGCCGGACCGGAGCGGAGCCCCGGGCGGCTCGCTGCTGCCCCCTAGCGGGGGAGGGACGTAAT
TACATCCCTGGGGGCTTTGGGAGGGGGCTGTCCCCGTGAGCTCCCAGGCGCGCCTGTCATTCTAAATCTC
TCTTTCAGCCTAAAGCTTTTTCCCCGTATCCCCCCAGGTGTCTGCAGGCTCAAAGAGCAGCGAGAAGCGT
TCAGAGGAAAGCGATCCCGTGCCACCTTCCCCGTGCCCGGGCTGTCCCCGCACGCTGCCGGCTCGGGGAT
GCGGGGGGAGCGCCGGACCGGAGCGGAGCCCCGGGCGGCTCGCTGCTGCCCCCTAGCGGGGGAGGGACGT
AATTACATCCCTGGGGGCTTTGGGGGGGGGCTGTCCCCGTGAGCTCCCAGGCGCGCCAACTCGGTACCGT
ATCGATGTCGACGTTAACGCTAGTGATAT
Features (pLannotate 1.2.2; 27 found; start..end, strand, type, name):
      1..21      +  protein_bind   attB4: mutant version of attB; core recombination site for the Gateway® BP reaction BP Clonase™
     36..350     +  promoter       tight TRE promoter: Tet-responsive promoter PTight, consisting of seven tet operator sequences followed by the minimal CMV promoter
    358..386     +  misc_feature   MCS (fragment): pUC18/19 multiple cloning site
    424..444     +  protein_bind   attB1: mutant version of attB; core recombination site for the Gateway® BP reaction BP Clonase™
    491..3832    +  CDS            avrBs3: AVRB3_XANEU - Experimental evidence at protein level: Swiss-Prot protein existence level 1. Avirulence protein. Acts as a transcription factor in C.annuum plants. In susceptible plants lacking the Bs3 resistance gene induces expression of a number of genes, including genes homologous to a family of auxin-induced genes, alpha-expansin genes, pectate lyase, anthocyanidin glucoside rhamnosyl transferase and at least one transcription factor, UPA20. Their expression leads to plant hypertrophy in mesophyll cells, probably mainly mediated by UPA20 (PubMed:17962565). In resistant plants induces the h
   3969..3993    -  protein_bind   attB2: mutant version of attB; recombination site for the Gateway® BP reaction BP Clonase™
   3997..4077    +  CDS            HBB (fragment): HBB_PONPY - Experimental evidence at transcript level: Swiss-Prot protein existence level 2. Involved in oxygen transport from the lung to the various peripheral tissues. From Pongo pygmaeus (Bornean orangutan).
   4148..4203    +  polyA_signal   β-globin poly(A) signal: rabbit β-globin polyadenylation signal (Gil and Proudfoot, 1987)
   4588..4604    -  protein_bind   lac operator: The lac repressor binds to the lac operator to inhibit transcription in E. coli. This inhibition can be relieved by adding lactose or isopropyl-β-D-thiogalactopyranoside (IPTG). lac repressor encoded by lacI
   4612..4642    -  promoter       lac promoter: promoter for the E. coli lac operon
   4657..4678    -  protein_bind   CAP binding site: CAP binding activates transcription in the presence of cAMP. E. coli catabolite activator protein
   4691..4730    -  CDS            lacI (fragment): lac repressor; lacI; The lac repressor binds to the lac operator to inhibit transcription in E. coli. This inhibition can be relieved by adding lactose or isopropyl-β-D-thiogalactopyranoside (IPTG).
   4851..5687    +  misc_feature   HA-R: right homology arm from the adeno-associated virus integration site (AAVS1) within intron 1 of the human PPP1R12C gene
   5688..5704    -  misc_feature   MCS (fragment): pBluescript multiple cloning site
   5717..5735    -  promoter       T3 promoter: promoter for bacteriophage T3 RNA polymerase
   5780..5796    -  protein_bind   lac operator: The lac repressor binds to the lac operator to inhibit transcription in E. coli. This inhibition can be relieved by adding lactose or isopropyl-β-D-thiogalactopyranoside (IPTG). lac repressor encoded by lacI
   5804..5834    -  promoter       lac promoter: promoter for the E. coli lac operon
   5849..5870    -  protein_bind   CAP binding site: CAP binding activates transcription in the presence of cAMP. E. coli catabolite activator protein
   5883..5975    -  CDS            lacI (fragment): lac repressor; lacI; The lac repressor binds to the lac operator to inhibit transcription in E. coli. This inhibition can be relieved by adding lactose or isopropyl-β-D-thiogalactopyranoside (IPTG).
   6158..6746    -  rep_origin     ori: high-copy-number ColE1/pMB1/pBR322/pUC origin of replication
   6917..7777    -  CDS            AmpR: β-lactamase; bla; confers resistance to ampicillin, carbenicillin, and related antibiotics
   7778..7882    -  promoter       AmpR promoter: bla
   7935..8363    -  rep_origin     f1 ori (sequence partly withheld): f1 bacteriophage origin of replication; arrow indicates direction of (+) strand synthesis
   8368..8523    -  CDS            lacZα (fragment): LacZα fragment of β-galactosidase; lacZ fragment
   8531..8549    +  promoter       T7 promoter: promoter for bacteriophage T7 RNA polymerase
   8564..9367    +  misc_feature   HA-L: left homology arm from the adeno-associated virus integration site (AAVS1) within intron 1 of the human PPP1R12C gene
   9446..9471    +  misc_feature   SA: splice acceptor site
