[The description below was written by a language model from this plasmid's Addgene catalogue record and pLannotate feature annotations shown in this document.]
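Description:
pExp_TRE:TAL21 is a roughly 10.1 kb mammalian expression plasmid for synthetic biology work, assembled by Gateway cloning into the pZDONOR 5-6 backbone. It is propagated in E. coli as a high-copy plasmid through a ColE1/pUC-type origin and selected with ampicillin via the β-lactamase gene. An f1 phage origin, T7 and T3 promoters, and lac promoter/operator and lacZα remnants are carried over from the parental cloning vector.

The payload is a single transcription unit whose junctions are marked by the Gateway recombination scars. A tight Tet-responsive promoter (seven tet operators upstream of a minimal CMV promoter) sits between attB4 and attB1. The TAL21 coding sequence lies between attB1 and attB2. A rabbit β-globin fragment and polyadenylation signal follow. The annotation software labels the open reading frame as AvrBs3, reflecting its homology to the Xanthomonas TAL effector family from which designer TALE DNA-binding proteins are derived. The record describes TAL21 as a repressor but does not state its target sequence or any fused domains. Because the TRE promoter is active only when a tetracycline-controlled transactivator is supplied from elsewhere, TAL21 levels can be tuned with the inducer.

The backbone also carries left and right homology arms from the human AAVS1 locus (intron 1 of PPP1R12C) and a splice acceptor downstream of the left arm. These features are typical of a donor designed for nuclease-assisted integration at that safe-harbour site, although the record does not say whether this construct was integrated or used transiently. Its stated purpose is inducible expression of TAL21 as the input repressor in genetic circuits, supporting part characterization and prediction of circuit behaviour from modular composition.
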