Addgene plasmid #51795: pExp_TRE:TAL21
Purpose: Inducible expression of TAL21 as input repressor
Depositing lab: Ron Weiss. Depositing organization: Massachusetts Institute of Technology. Publication: Accurate Predictions of Genetic Circuit Behavior from Part Characterization and Modular Composition. Davidsohn N, Beal J, Kiani S, Adler A, Yaman F, Li Y, Xie Z, Weiss R. ACS Synth Biol. 2014 Nov 17. 10.1021/sb500263b PubMed 25369267.
Backbone
  Vector backbone: pZDONOR 5-6
  Vector type: Mammalian Expression, Synthetic Biology
Growth in bacteria
  Bacterial resistance: Ampicillin, 100 μg/mL
  Growth temperature: 37°C
  Growth strain: DH10B
  Copy number: High Copy
Gene/Insert
  Gene/Insert name: TAL21
  Promoter: TRE
  Cloning method: Gateway Cloning
  Sequencing primers: 5′ pCEP-fwd; 3′ Bglob-pA-R
Terms and licenses: Academic/Nonprofit Terms; Industry Terms: Not Available to Industry
How to cite: pExp_TRE:TAL21 was a gift from Ron Weiss (Addgene plasmid # 51795 ; http://n2t.net/addgene:51795 ; RRID:Addgene_51795)
