>Addgene plasmid #51795 | pExp_TRE:TAL21 | addgene partial sequence | sequence record 103429 | pCEP-fwd 5'-AGAGCTCGTTTAGTGAACCG-3'
CGGGGATCCTCTAGTCAGCTGACGCGTGCTAGTGGCGCGCCGAATTCGACCCAAGTTTGTACAAAAAAGC
AGGCTGATTACCGGAGAATTCCAATTGACCATGACCGGTTTGTCGACCATTCGTCCGCGCAGGCCAAGTC
CTGCCCGCGAGCTTCTGCCCGGACCCCAACCGGATAGGGTTCAGCCGACTGCAGATCGTGGGGTGTCTGC
GCCTGCTGGCAGCCCTCTGGATGGCTTGCCCGCTCGGCGGACGGTGTCCCGGACCCGGCTGCCATCTCCC
CCTGCGCCCTCACCTGCGTTCTCGGCGGGCAGCTTCAGCGATCTGCTCCGTCCGTTCGATCCGTCGCTTC
TTGATACATCGCTTCTTGATTCGATGCCTGCCGTCGGCACGCCGCATACAGCGGCTGCCCCAGCAGAGTG
GGATGAGGCGCAATCGGCTCTGCGTGCAGCCGATGACCCGCCACCCACCGTGCGTGTCGCTGTCACTGCC
GCGCGGCCGCCGCGCGCCAAGCCGGCCCCGCGACGGCGTGCTGCGCAACCCTCCGACGCTTCGCCGGCCG
CGCAGGTGGATCTACGCACGCTCGGCTACAGTCAGCAGCAGCAAGAGAAGATCAAACCGAAGGTGCGTTC
GACAGTGGCGCAGCACCACGAGGCACTGGTGGGCCATGGGTTTACACACGCGCACATCGTTGCGCTCAGC
CAACACCCGGCAGCGTTAGGGACCGTCGCTGTCACGTATCAGCACATAATCACGGCGTTGCCAGAGGCGA
CACACGAA
