>Addgene plasmid #51795 | pExp_TRE:TAL21 | addgene partial sequence | sequence record 103527 | Bglob-pA-R 5'-ttttggcagagggaaaaaga-3'
GCCACACCAGCCACCACCTTCTGATAGGCAGCCTGCACCTGAGGAGTGAATTCACGCGTACCACTTTGTA
CAAGAAAGCTGGGTAGATCAGTTATCTAGATCCGGTGGATTTTCAGTTACCCGGGGGTACCTTAGGCGCG
CCGGGCCCTTAACTAGTTGAGCCGCCACCAAGCTTTGAGCCGCCACCGCTGGCCTCCACCTTTCTCTTCT
TCTTGGGGCTGGGATCCGGGAGGCCGCCCCAGATCCTGGTACGCGGGCGTTTTACCCTCCAGCTGAGGGG
CAAATGCAGCGCATCGCGCTGTTCGGGAACGCGCACCTCGACAGCCTGCTGTGCGGAGGGGCCGGTGACA
GCACGATCCGATCGGGACCGTTTACGGCTGCTTGCCCGCGTCTGATCTCCCTCGTGCATTGGGCTGGGCG
CATCAAGGTCACGCTCCAGCGAATCGGCGAATGCATGCAAAGACGCCTGATCCGGTGTTTGAGCTGAAGT
AGGGGACGGTTTGGCCCTTTTCATCCCTGATGCCTGGAGGATACGGTCCCAACGCTGCGAGGCTGGGGGG
AGCGTTCCACCGCGGGCTTCGAGTTCGGTGACGCCCACTCTGCGAAAGAGCTGTACCAACCCGTTCCTGC
TCATCCCGAACTGCGTCATGGCCTCATCAAATGCGTACGCTGGGTGGGAGTGGCACTGGAAAAACTCCAG
CACGCGAACCACTTGCGCGTAGTC
